Addgene plasmid #116670: pHAGE-RET-V121I
Purpose: Lentiviral expression of RET V121I
Depositing lab: Gordon Mills & Kenneth Scott. Depositing organization: Baylor College of Medicine. Publication: Systematic Functional Annotation of Somatic Mutations in Cancer. Ng PK, Li J, Jeong KJ, Shao S, Chen H, Tsang YH, Sengupta S, Wang Z, Bhavana VH, Tran R, Soewito S, Minussi DC, Moreno D, Kong K, Dogruluk T, Lu H, Gao J, Tokheim C, Zhou DC, Johnson AM, Zeng J, Ip CKM, Ju Z, Wester M, Yu S, Li Y, Vellano CP, Schultz N, Karchin R, Ding L, Lu Y, Cheung LWT, Chen K, Shaw KR, Meric-Bernstam F, Scott KL, Yi S, Sahni N, Liang H, Mills GB. Cancer Cell. 2018 Mar 12;33(3):450-462.e10. doi: 10.1016/j.ccell.2018.01.021. PubMed 29533785.
Backbone
  Vector backbone: pHAGE
  Vector type: Lentiviral
Growth in bacteria
  Bacterial resistance: Ampicillin, 100 μg/mL
  Growth temperature: 37°C
  Growth strain: Stbl3
  Copy number: High Copy
Gene/Insert
  Gene/Insert name: RET
  Species: H. sapiens (human)
  Mutation: V121I
  Entrez Gene: RET (a.k.a. CDHF12, CDHR16, HSCR1, MEN2A, MEN2B, MTC1, PTC, RET-ELE1)
  Cloning method: Gateway Cloning
Terms and licenses: Academic/Nonprofit Terms; Industry Terms: Not Available to Industry
How to cite: pHAGE-RET-V121I was a gift from Gordon Mills & Kenneth Scott (Addgene plasmid # 116670 ; http://n2t.net/addgene:116670 ; RRID:Addgene_116670)
