[The description below was written by a language model from this plasmid's Addgene catalogue record and pLannotate feature annotations shown in this document.]
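Description:
pHAGE-RET-V121I is an HIV-1-based lentiviral expression plasmid built on the pHAGE backbone and carrying the human RET receptor tyrosine kinase with a V121I substitution. It is maintained in E. coli through a high-copy ColE1/pUC-type origin and selected with ampicillin via the β-lactamase gene. The record lists a recombination-deficient strain (Stbl3), which is commonly used to keep LTR-containing plasmids stable. The viral portion contains a truncated 5' LTR, the Ψ packaging signal with an adjoining gag fragment, the Rev response element for Rev-dependent nuclear export of the genomic RNA, the cPPT/CTS element, and a U3-deleted, self-inactivating 3' LTR. Because only small fragments of viral coding sequences remain, particle production depends on packaging and envelope functions supplied in trans.

Between the LTRs, the constitutive human EF-1α promoter drives the RET open reading frame. The ORF was introduced by Gateway recombination and is therefore flanked by attB1 and attB2 sites. A V5 epitope tag lies just downstream of attB2, but the record does not say whether the ORF reads through into it, so a C-terminal V5 fusion cannot be assumed. An EMCV IRES followed by EGFP allows transduced cells to be identified or sorted by fluorescence from the same transcript. A WPRE upstream of the 3' LTR enhances transcript stability and expression. No mammalian drug-selection marker is annotated.

The construct is intended for lentiviral expression of the RET V121I variant in mammalian cells. It comes from a collection generated for systematic functional annotation of somatic mutations found in cancer, where a mutant allele's effects can be assessed after stable delivery.
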