Features (pLannotate 1.2.2; 27 found; start..end, strand, type, name):
    377..634     +  LTR            5' LTR (truncated): truncated 5' long terminal repeat (LTR) from HIV-1
    681..806     +  misc_feature   HIV-1 Ψ: packaging signal of human immunodeficiency virus type 1
    790..1128    +  CDS            HIV-1 gag (fragment): gag protein from human immunodeficiency virus 1; gag
   1303..1536    +  misc_feature   RRE: The Rev response element (RRE) of HIV-1 allows for Rev-dependent mRNA export from the nucleus to the cytoplasm.
   1913..2013    +  CDS            Rev (fragment): human immunodeficiency virus 1 (HIV-1) Rev protein; rev; enhances nuclear export of unspliced and incompletely spliced viral mRNAs
   2058..2175    +  misc_feature   cPPT/CTS: central polypurine tract and central termination sequence of HIV-1
   2223..3401    +  promoter       EF-1α promoter: strong constitutive promoter for human elongation factor EF-1α
   3422..3442    +  protein_bind   attB1: mutant version of attB; core recombination site for the Gateway® BP reaction BP Clonase™
   3448..6636    +  CDS            RET: RET_HUMAN - Also known as CDHF12, CDHR16, PTC, RET51. Experimental evidence at protein level: Swiss-Prot protein existence level 1. Receptor tyrosine-protein kinase involved in numerous cellular mechanisms including cell proliferation, neuronal navigation, cell migration, and cell differentiation upon binding with glial cell derived neurotrophic factor family ligands. Phosphorylates PTK2/FAK1. Regulates both cell death/survival balance and positional information. Required for the molecular mechanisms orchestration during intestine organogenesis; involved in the development of enteric nervous s
   6668..6692    -  protein_bind   attB2: mutant version of attB; recombination site for the Gateway® BP reaction BP Clonase™
   6745..6786    +  CDS            V5 tag: epitope tag from simian virus 5
   6912..7374    +  misc_feature   IRES: internal ribosome entry site (IRES) of the encephalomyocarditis virus (EMCV)
   7388..8107    +  CDS            EGFP: the original enhanced GFP (Yang et al., 1996) mammalian codon-optimized
   8121..8709    +  misc_feature   WPRE: woodchuck hepatitis virus posttranscriptional regulatory element
   8717..8782    +  CDS            nef (fragment): NEF_HV1Z2 - Experimental evidence at protein level: Swiss-Prot protein existence level 1. Extracellular Nef protein targets CD4(+) T-lymphocytes for apoptosis by interacting with CXCR4 surface receptors. From Human immunodeficiency virus type 1 group M subtype D (isolate Z2/CDC-Z34) (HIV-1).
   8784..9017    +  LTR            3' LTR (ΔU3): self-inactivating 3' long terminal repeat (LTR) from HIV-1
   9222..9326    +  promoter       AmpR promoter: bla
   9327..10187   +  CDS            AmpR: β-lactamase; bla; confers resistance to ampicillin, carbenicillin, and related antibiotics
  10358..10946   +  rep_origin     ori: high-copy-number ColE1/pMB1/pBR322/pUC origin of replication
  11129..11183   +  CDS            lacI (fragment): lac repressor; lacI; The lac repressor binds to the lac operator to inhibit transcription in E. coli. This inhibition can be relieved by adding lactose or isopropyl-β-D-thiogalactopyranoside (IPTG).
  11189..11282   +  rep_origin     SV40 ori (fragment): SV40 origin of replication
  11307..11344   +  CDS            lacI (fragment): lac repressor; lacI; The lac repressor binds to the lac operator to inhibit transcription in E. coli. This inhibition can be relieved by adding lactose or isopropyl-β-D-thiogalactopyranoside (IPTG).
  11357..11378   +  protein_bind   CAP binding site: CAP binding activates transcription in the presence of cAMP. E. coli catabolite activator protein
  11393..11423   +  promoter       lac promoter: promoter for the E. coli lac operon
  11427..11449   +  protein_bind   lac operator (fragment): The lac repressor binds to the lac operator to inhibit transcription in E. coli. This inhibition can be relieved by adding lactose or isopropyl-β-D-thiogalactopyranoside (IPTG). lac repressor encoded by lacI
  11481..11564   +  polyA_signal   SV40 poly(A) signal (fragment): SV40 polyadenylation signal
  11731..329     +  CDS            nef (fragment) (across the origin): NEF_HV1BR - Experimental evidence at protein level: Swiss-Prot protein existence level 1. Extracellular Nef protein targets CD4(+) T-lymphocytes for apoptosis by interacting with CXCR4 surface receptors (PubMed:14990729). From Human immunodeficiency virus type 1 group M subtype B (isolate BRU/LAI) (HIV-1).
>Addgene plasmid #116670 | pHAGE-RET-V121I | addgene full sequence | sequence record 252970 | Addgene NGS Result
TGGAAGGGCTAATTCACTCCCAAAGAAGACAAGATATCCTTGATCTGTGGATCTACCACACACAAGGCTA
CTTCCCTGATTAGCAGAACTACACACCAGGGCCAGGGGTCAGATATCCACTGACCTTTGGATGGTGCTAC
AAGCTAGTACCAGTTGAGCCAGATAAGGTAGAAGAGGCCAATAAAGGAGAGAACACCAGCTTGTTACACC
CTGTGAGCCTGCATGGGATGGATGACCCGGAGAGAGAAGTGTTAGAGTGGAGGTTTGACAGCCGCCTAGC
ATTTCATCACGTGGCCCGAGAGCTGCATCCGGAGTACTTCAAGAACTGCTGATATCGAGCTTGCTACAAG
GGACTTTCCGCTGGGGACTTTCCAGGGAGGCGTGGCCTGGGCGGGACTGGGGAGTGGCGAGCCCTCAGAT
CCTGCATATAAGCAGCTGCTTTTTGCCTGTACTGGGTCTCTCTGGTTAGACCAGATCTGAGCCTGGGAGC
TCTCTGGCTAACTAGGGAACCCACTGCTTAAGCCTCAATAAAGCTTGCCTTGAGTGCTTCAAGTAGTGTG
TGCCCGTCTGTTGTGTGACTCTGGTAACTAGAGATCCCTCAGACCCTTTTAGTCAGTGTGGAAAATCTCT
AGCAGTGGCGCCCGAACAGGGACTTGAAAGCGAAAGGGAAACCAGAGGAGCTCTCTCGACGCAGGACTCG
GCTTGCTGAAGCGCGCACGGCAAGAGGCGAGGGGCGGCGACTGGTGAGTACGCCAAAAATTTTGACTAGC
GGAGGCTAGAAGGAGAGAGATGGGTGCGAGAGCGTCAGTATTAAGCGGGGGAGAATTAGATCGCGATGGG
AAAAAATTCGGTTAAGGCCAGGGGGAAAGAAAAAATATAAATTAAAACATATAGTATGGGCAAGCAGGGA
GCTAGAACGATTCGCAGTTAATCCTGGCCTGTTAGAAACATCAGAAGGCTGTAGACAAATACTGGGACAG
CTACAACCATCCCTTCAGACAGGATCAGAAGAACTTAGATCATTATATAATACAGTAGCAACCCTCTATT
GTGTGCATCAAAGGATAGAGATAAAAGACACCAAGGAAGCTTTAGACAAGATAGAGGAAGAGCAAAACAA
AAGTAAGACCACCGCACAGCAAGCGGCCGGCCGCTGATCTTCAGACCTGGAGGAGGAGATATGAGGGACA
ATTGGAGAAGTGAATTATATAAATATAAAGTAGTAAAAATTGAACCATTAGGAGTAGCACCCACCAAGGC
AAAGAGAAGAGTGGTGCAGAGAGAAAAAAGAGCAGTGGGAATAGGAGCTTTGTTCCTTGGGTTCTTGGGA
GCAGCAGGAAGCACTATGGGCGCAGCGTCAATGACGCTGACGGTACAGGCCAGACAATTATTGTCTGGTA
TAGTGCAGCAGCAGAACAATTTGCTGAGGGCTATTGAGGCGCAACAGCATCTGTTGCAACTCACAGTCTG
GGGCATCAAGCAGCTCCAGGCAAGAATCCTGGCTGTGGAAAGATACCTAAAGGATCAACAGCTCCTGGGG
ATTTGGGGTTGCTCTGGAAAACTCATTTGCACCACTGCTGTGCCTTGGAATGCTAGTTGGAGTAATAAAT
CTCTGGAACAGATTTGGAATCACACGACCTGGATGGAGTGGGACAGAGAAATTAACAATTACACAAGCTT
AATACACTCCTTAATTGAAGAATCGCAAAACCAGCAAGAAAAGAATGAACAAGAATTATTGGAATTAGAT
AAATGGGCAAGTTTGTGGAATTGGTTTAACATAACAAATTGGCTGTGGTATATAAAATTATTCATAATGA
TAGTAGGAGGCTTGGTAGGTTTAAGAATAGTTTTTGCTGTACTTTCTATAGTGAATAGAGTTAGGCAGGG
ATATTCACCATTATCGTTTCAGACCCACCTCCCAACCCCGAGGGGACCCGACAGGCCCGAAGGAATAGAA
GAAGAAGGTGGAGAGAGAGACAGAGACAGATCCATTCGATTAGTGAACGGATCTCGACGGTATCGCCGAA
TTCACAAATGGCAGTATTCATCCACAATTTTAAAAGAAAAGGGGGGATTGGGGGGTACAGTGCAGGGGAA
AGAATAGTAGACATAATAGCAACAGACATACAAACTAAAGAATTACAAAAACAAATTACAAAAATTCAAA
ATTTTCGGGTTTATTACAGGGACAGCAGAGATCCAGTTTGGACTAGTCGTGAGGCTCCGGTGCCCGTCAG
TGGGCAGAGCGCACATCGCCCACAGTCCCCGAGAAGTTGGGGGGAGGGGTCGGCAATTGAACCGGTGCCT
AGAGAAGGTGGCGCGGGGTAAACTGGGAAAGTGATGTCGTGTACTGGCTCCGCCTTTTTCCCGAGGGTGG
GGGAGAACCGTATATAAGTGCAGTAGTCGCCGTGAACGTTCTTTTTCGCAACGGGTTTGCCGCCAGAACA
CAGGTAAGTGCCGTGTGTGGTTCCCGCGGGCCTGGCCTCTTTACGGGTTATGGCCCTTGCGTGCCTTGAA
TTACTTCCACCTGGCTGCAGTACGTGATTCTTGATCCCGAGCTTCGGGTTGGAAGTGGGTGGGAGAGTTC
GAGGCCTTGCGCTTAAGGAGCCCCTTCGCCTCGTGCTTGAGTTGAGGCCTGGCCTGGGCGCTGGGGCCGC
CGCGTGCGAATCTGGTGGCACCTTCGCGCCTGTCTCGCTGCTTTCGATAAGTCTCTAGCCATTTAAAATT
TTTGATGACCTGCTGCGACGCTTTTTTTCTGGCAAGATAGTCTTGTAAATGCGGGCCAAGATCTGCACAC
TGGTATTTCGGTTTTTGGGGCCGCGGGCGGCGACGGGGCCCGTGCGTCCCAGCGCACATGTTCGGCGAGG
CGGGGCCTGCGAGCGCGGCCACCGAGAATCGGACGGGGGTAGTCTCAAGCTGGCCGGCCTGCTCTGGTGC
CTGGCCTCGCGCCGCCGTGTATCGCCCCGCCCTGGGCGGCAAGGCTGGCCCGGTCGGCACCAGTTGCGTG
AGCGGAAAGATGGCCGCTTCCCGGCCCTGCTGCAGGGAGCTCAAAATGGAGGACGCGGCGCTCGGGAGAG
CGGGCGGGTGAGTCACCCACACAAAGGAAAAGGGCCTTTCCGTCCTCAGCCGTCGCTTCATGTGACTCCA
CGGAGTACCGGGCGCCGTCCAGGCACCTCGATTAGTTCTCGAGCTTTTGGAGTACGTCGTCTTTAGGTTG
GGGGGAGGGGTTTTATGCGATGGAGTTTCCCCACACTGAGTGGGTGGAGACTGAAGTTAGGCCAGCTTGG
CACTTGATGTAATTCTCCTTGGAATTTGCCCTTTTTGAGTTTGGATCTTGGTTCATTCTCAAGCCTCAGA
CAGTGGTTCAAAGTTTTTTTCTTCCATTTCAGGTGTCGTGAAGCGGCCCTGCAGATATCAACAAGTTTGT
ACAAAAAAGCAGGCACCATGGCGAAGGCGACGTCCGGTGCCGCGGGGCTGCGTCTGCTGTTGCTGCTGCT
GCTGCCGCTGCTAGGCAAAGTGGCATTGGGCCTCTACTTCTCGAGGGATGCTTACTGGGAGAAGCTGTAT
GTGGACCAGGCGGCCGGCACGCCCTTGCTGTACGTCCATGCCCTGCGGGACGCCCCTGAGGAGGTGCCCA
GCTTCCGCCTGGGCCAGCATCTCTACGGCACGTACCGCACACGGCTGCATGAGAACAACTGGATCTGCAT
CCAGGAGGACACCGGCCTCCTCTACCTTAACCGGAGCCTGGACCATAGCTCCTGGGAGAAGCTCAGTGTC
CGCAACCGCGGCTTTCCCCTGCTCACCATCTACCTCAAGGTCTTCCTGTCACCCACATCCCTTCGTGAGG
GCGAGTGCCAGTGGCCAGGCTGTGCCCGCGTATACTTCTCCTTCTTCAACACCTCCTTTCCAGCCTGCAG
CTCCCTCAAGCCCCGGGAGCTCTGCTTCCCAGAGACAAGGCCCTCCTTCCGCATTCGGGAGAACCGACCC
CCAGGCACCTTCCACCAGTTCCGCCTGCTGCCTGTGCAGTTCTTGTGCCCCAACATCAGCGTGGCCTACA
GGCTCCTGGAGGGTGAGGGTCTGCCCTTCCGCTGCGCCCCGGACAGCCTGGAGGTGAGCACGCGCTGGGC
CCTGGACCGCGAGCAGCGGGAGAAGTACGAGCTGGTGGCCGTGTGCACCGTGCACGCCGGCGCGCGCGAG
GAGGTGGTGATGGTGCCCTTCCCGGTGACCGTGTACGACGAGGACGACTCGGCGCCCACCTTCCCCGCGG
GCGTCGACACCGCCAGCGCCGTGGTGGAGTTCAAGCGGAAGGAGGACACCGTGGTGGCCACGCTGCGTGT
CTTCGATGCAGACGTGGTACCTGCATCAGGGGAGCTGGTGAGGCGGTACACAAGCACGCTGCTCCCCGGG
GACACCTGGGCCCAGCAGACCTTCCGGGTGGAACACTGGCCCAACGAGACCTCGGTCCAGGCCAACGGCA
GCTTCGTGCGGGCGACCGTACATGACTATAGGCTGGTTCTCAACCGGAACCTCTCCATCTCGGAGAACCG
CACCATGCAGCTGGCGGTGCTGGTCAATGACTCAGACTTCCAGGGCCCAGGAGCGGGCGTCCTCTTGCTC
CACTTCAACGTGTCGGTGCTGCCGGTCAGCCTGCACCTGCCCAGTACCTACTCCCTCTCCGTGAGCAGGA
GGGCTCGCCGATTTGCCCAGATCGGGAAAGTCTGTGTGGAAAACTGCCAGGCATTCAGTGGCATCAACGT
CCAGTACAAGCTGCATTCCTCTGGTGCCAACTGCAGCACGCTAGGGGTGGTCACCTCAGCCGAGGACACC
TCGGGGATCCTGTTTGTGAATGACACCAAGGCCCTGCGGCGGCCCAAGTGTGCCGAACTTCACTACATGG
TGGTGGCCACCGACCAGCAGACCTCTAGGCAGGCCCAGGCCCAGCTGCTTGTAACAGTGGAGGGGTCATA
TGTGGCCGAGGAGGCGGGCTGCCCCCTGTCCTGTGCAGTCAGCAAGAGACGGCTGGAGTGTGAGGAGTGT
GGCGGCCTGGGCTCCCCAACAGGCAGGTGTGAGTGGAGGCAAGGAGATGGCAAAGGGATCACCAGGAACT
TCTCCACCTGCTCTCCCAGCACCAAGACCTGCCCCGACGGCCACTGCGATGTTGTGGAGACCCAAGACAT
CAACATTTGCCCTCAGGACTGCCTCCGGGGCAGCATTGTTGGGGGACACGAGCCTGGGGAGCCCCGGGGG
ATTAAAGCTGGCTATGGCACCTGCAACTGCTTCCCTGAGGAGGAGAAGTGCTTCTGCGAGCCCGAAGACA
TCCAGGATCCACTGTGCGACGAGCTGTGCCGCACGGTGATCGCAGCCGCTGTCCTCTTCTCCTTCATCGT
CTCGGTGCTGCTGTCTGCCTTCTGCATCCACTGCTACCACAAGTTTGCCCACAAGCCACCCATCTCCTCA
GCTGAGATGACCTTCCGGAGGCCCGCCCAGGCCTTCCCGGTCAGCTACTCCTCTTCCAGTGCCCGCCGGC
CCTCGCTGGACTCCATGGAGAACCAGGTCTCCGTGGATGCCTTCAAGATCCTGGAGGATCCAAAGTGGGA
ATTCCCTCGGAAGAACTTGGTTCTTGGAAAAACTCTAGGAGAAGGCGAATTTGGAAAAGTGGTCAAGGCA
ACGGCCTTCCATCTGAAAGGCAGAGCAGGGTACACCACGGTGGCCGTGAAGATGCTGAAAGAGAACGCCT
CCCCGAGTGAGCTTCGAGACCTGCTGTCAGAGTTCAACGTCCTGAAGCAGGTCAACCACCCACATGTCAT
CAAATTGTATGGGGCCTGCAGCCAGGATGGCCCGCTCCTCCTCATCGTGGAGTACGCCAAATACGGCTCC
CTGCGGGGCTTCCTCCGCGAGAGCCGCAAAGTGGGGCCTGGCTACCTGGGCAGTGGAGGCAGCCGCAACT
CCAGCTCCCTGGACCACCCGGATGAGCGGGCCCTCACCATGGGCGACCTCATCTCATTTGCCTGGCAGAT
CTCACAGGGGATGCAGTATCTGGCCGAGATGAAGCTCGTTCATCGGGACTTGGCAGCCAGAAACATCCTG
GTAGCTGAGGGGCGGAAGATGAAGATTTCGGATTTCGGCTTGTCCCGAGATGTTTATGAAGAGGATTCGT
ACGTGAAGAGGAGCCAGGGTCGGATTCCAGTTAAATGGATGGCAATTGAATCCCTTTTTGATCATATCTA
CACCACGCAAAGTGATGTATGGTCTTTTGGTGTCCTGCTGTGGGAGATCGTGACCCTAGGGGGAAACCCC
TATCCTGGGATTCCTCCTGAGCGGCTCTTCAACCTTCTGAAGACCGGCCACCGGATGGAGAGGCCAGACA
ACTGCAGCGAGGAGATGTACTGCCTGATGCTGCAATGCTGGAAGCAGGAGCCGGACAAAAGGCCGGTGTT
TGCGGACATCAGCAAAGACCTGGAGAAGATGATGGTTAAGAGGAGAGACTACTTGGACCTTGCGGCGTCC
ACTCCATCTGACTCCCTGATTTATGACGACGGCCTCTCAGAGGAGGAGACACCGCTGGTGGACTGTAATA
ATGCCCCCCTCCCTCGAGCCCTCCCTTCCACATGGATTGAAAACAAACTCTATGGTAGAATTTCCCATGC
ATTTACTAGATTCTAGAACCCAGCTTTCTTGTACAAAGTGGTTGATATCCAGCACAGTGGCGGCCGCTCG
AGTCTAGAGGGCCCGCGGTTCGAAGGTAAGCCTATCCCTAACCCTCTCCTCGGTCTCGATTCTACGCGTA
CCGGTTAGTAATGAGATCCCTCCCCCCCCCCTAACGTTACTGGCCGAAGCCGCTTGGAATAAGGCCGGTG
TGCGTTTGTCTATATGTTATTTTCCACCATATTGCCGTCTTTTGGCAATGTGAGGGCCCGGAAACCTGGC
CCTGTCTTCTTGACGAGCATTCCTAGGGGTCTTTCCCCTCTCGCCAAAGGAATGCAAGGTCTGTTGAATG
TCGTGAAGGAAGCAGTTCCTCTGGAAGCTTCTTGAAGACAAACAACGTCTGTAGCGACCCTTTGCAGGCA
GCGGAACCCCCCACCTGGCGACAGGTGCCTCTGCGGCCAAAAGCCACGTGTATAAGATACACCTGCAAAG
GCGGCACAACCCCAGTGCCACGTTGTGAGTTGGATAGTTGTGGAAAGAGTCAAATGGCTCTCCTCAAGCG
TATTCAACAAGGGGCTGAAGGATGCCCAGAAGGTACCCCATTGTATGGGATCTGATCTGGGGCCTCGGTG
CACATGCTTTACATGTGTTTAGTCGAGGTTAAAAAAACGTCTAGGCCCCCCGAACCACGGGGACGTGGTT
TTCCTTTGAAAAACACGATGATAATATGGCCACACATATGGTGAGCAAGGGCGAGGAGCTGTTCACCGGG
GTGGTGCCCATCCTGGTCGAGCTGGACGGCGACGTAAACGGCCACAAGTTCAGCGTGTCCGGCGAGGGCG
AGGGCGATGCCACCTACGGCAAGCTGACCCTGAAGTTCATCTGCACCACCGGCAAGCTGCCCGTGCCCTG
GCCCACCCTCGTGACCACCCTGACCTACGGCGTGCAGTGCTTCAGCCGCTACCCCGACCACATGAAGCAG
CACGACTTCTTCAAGTCCGCCATGCCCGAAGGCTACGTCCAGGAGCGCACCATCTTCTTCAAGGACGACG
GCAACTACAAGACCCGCGCCGAGGTGAAGTTCGAGGGCGACACCCTGGTGAACCGCATCGAGCTGAAGGG
CATCGACTTCAAGGAGGACGGCAACATCCTGGGGCACAAGCTGGAGTACAACTACAACAGCCACAACGTC
TATATCATGGCCGACAAGCAGAAGAACGGCATCAAGGTGAACTTCAAGATCCGCCACAACATCGAGGACG
GCAGCGTGCAGCTCGCCGACCACTACCAGCAGAACACCCCCATCGGCGACGGCCCCGTGCTGCTGCCCGA
CAACCACTACCTGAGCACCCAGTCCGCCCTGAGCAAAGACCCCAACGAGAAGCGCGATCACATGGTCCTG
CTGGAGTTCGTGACCGCCGCCGGGATCACTCTCGGCATGGACGAGCTGTACAAGTAAATCGATAGATCCT
AATCAACCTCTGGATTACAAAATTTGTGAAAGATTGACTGGTATTCTTAACTATGTTGCTCCTTTTACGC
TATGTGGATACGCTGCTTTAATGCCTTTGTATCATGCTATTGCTTCCCGTATGGCTTTCATTTTCTCCTC
CTTGTATAAATCCTGGTTGCTGTCTCTTTATGAGGAGTTGTGGCCCGTTGTCAGGCAACGTGGCGTGGTG
TGCACTGTGTTTGCTGACGCAACCCCCACTGGTTGGGGCATTGCCACCACCTGTCAGCTCCTTTCCGGGA
CTTTCGCTTTCCCCCTCCCTATTGCCACGGCGGAACTCATCGCCGCCTGCCTTGCCCGCTGCTGGACAGG
GGCTCGGCTGTTGGGCACTGACAATTCCGTGGTGTTGTCGGGGAAATCATCGTCCTTTCCTTGGCTGCTC
GCCTGTGTTGCCACCTGGATTCTGCGCGGGACGTCCTTCTGCTACGTCCCTTCGGCCCTCAATCCAGCGG
ACCTTCCTTCCCGCGGCCTGCTGCCGGCTCTGCGGCCTCTTCCGCGTCTTCGCCTTCGCCCTCAGACGAG
TCGGATCTCCCTTTGGGCCGCCTCCCCGCCTGAGATCCTTTAAGACCAATGACTTACAAGGCAGCTGTAG
ATCTTAGCCACTTTTTAAAAGAAAAGGGGGGACTGGAAGGGCTAATTCACTCCCAACGAAGACAAGATCT
GCTTTTTGCTTGTACTGGGTCTCTCTGGTTAGACCAGATCTGAGCCTGGGAGCTCTCTGGCTAACTAGGG
AACCCACTGCTTAAGCCTCAATAAAGCTTGCCTTGAGTGCTTCAAGTAGTGTGTGCCCGTCTGTTGTGTG
ACTCTGGTAACTAGAGATCCCTCAGACCCTTTTAGTCAGTGTGGAAAATCTCTAGCAGTAGTAGTTCATG
TCATCTTATTATTCAGTATTTATAACTTGCAAAGAAATGAATATCAGAGAGTGAGAGGCCCGGGTTAATT
AAGGAAAGGGCTAGATCATTCTTGAAGACGAAAGGGCCTCGTGATACGCCTATTTTTATAGGTTAATGTC
ATGATAATAATGGTTTCTTAGACGTCAGGTGGCACTTTTCGGGGAAATGTGCGCGGAACCCCTATTTGTT
TATTTTTCTAAATACATTCAAATATGTATCCGCTCATGAGACAATAACCCTGATAAATGCTTCAATAATA
TTGAAAAAGGAAGAGTATGAGTATTCAACATTTCCGTGTCGCCCTTATTCCCTTTTTTGCGGCATTTTGC
CTTCCTGTTTTTGCTCACCCAGAAACGCTGGTGAAAGTAAAAGATGCTGAAGATCAGTTGGGTGCACGAG
TGGGTTACATCGAACTGGATCTCAACAGCGGTAAGATCCTTGAGAGTTTTCGCCCCGAAGAACGTTTTCC
AATGATGAGCACTTTTAAAGTTCTGCTATGTGGCGCGGTATTATCCCGTGTTGACGCCGGGCAAGAGCAA
CTCGGTCGCCGCATACACTATTCTCAGAATGACTTGGTTGAGTACTCACCAGTCACAGAAAAGCATCTTA
CGGATGGCATGACAGTAAGAGAATTATGCAGTGCTGCCATAACCATGAGTGATAACACTGCGGCCAACTT
ACTTCTGACAACGATCGGAGGACCGAAGGAGCTAACCGCTTTTTTGCACAACATGGGGGATCATGTAACT
CGCCTTGATCGTTGGGAACCGGAGCTGAATGAAGCCATACCAAACGACGAGCGTGACACCACGATGCCTG
TAGCAATGGCAACAACGTTGCGCAAACTATTAACTGGCGAACTACTTACTCTAGCTTCCCGGCAACAATT
AATAGACTGGATGGAGGCGGATAAAGTTGCAGGACCACTTCTGCGCTCGGCCCTTCCGGCTGGCTGGTTT
ATTGCTGATAAATCTGGAGCCGGTGAGCGTGGGTCTCGCGGTATCATTGCAGCACTGGGGCCAGATGGTA
AGCCCTCCCGTATCGTAGTTATCTACACGACGGGGAGTCAGGCAACTATGGATGAACGAAATAGACAGAT
CGCTGAGATAGGTGCCTCACTGATTAAGCATTGGTAACTGTCAGACCAAGTTTACTCATATATACTTTAG
ATTGATTTAAAACTTCATTTTTAATTTAAAAGGATCTAGGTGAAGATCCTTTTTGATAATCTCATGACCA
AAATCCCTTAACGTGAGTTTTCGTTCCACTGAGCGTCAGACCCCGTAGAAAAGATCAAAGGATCTTCTTG
AGATCCTTTTTTTCTGCGCGTAATCTGCTGCTTGCAAACAAAAAAACCACCGCTACCAGCGGTGGTTTGT
TTGCCGGATCAAGAGCTACCAACTCTTTTTCCGAAGGTAACTGGCTTCAGCAGAGCGCAGATACCAAATA
CTGTTCTTCTAGTGTAGCCGTAGTTAGGCCACCACTTCAAGAACTCTGTAGCACCGCCTACATACCTCGC
TCTGCTAATCCTGTTACCAGTGGCTGCTGCCAGTGGCGATAAGTCGTGTCTTACCGGGTTGGACTCAAGA
CGATAGTTACCGGATAAGGCGCAGCGGTCGGGCTGAACGGGGGGTTCGTGCACACAGCCCAGCTTGGAGC
GAACGACCTACACCGAACTGAGATACCTACAGCGTGAGCTATGAGAAAGCGCCACGCTTCCCGAAGGGAG
AAAGGCGGACAGGTATCCGGTAAGCGGCAGGGTCGGAACAGGAGAGCGCACGAGGGAGCTTCCAGGGGGA
AACGCCTGGTATCTTTATAGTCCTGTCGGGTTTCGCCACCTCTGACTTGAGCGTCGATTTTTGTGATGCT
CGTCAGGGGGGCGGAGCCTATGGAAAAACGCCAGCAACGCGGCCTTTTTACGGTTCCTGGCCTTTTGCTG
GCCTTTTGCTCACATGTTCTTTCCTGCGTTATCCCCTGATTCTGTGGATAACCGTATTACCGCCTTTGAG
TGAGCTGATACCGCTCGCCGCAGCCGAACGACCGAGCGCAGCGAGTCAGTGAGCGAGGAAGCGGAAGAGC
GCCCAATACGCAAACCGCCTCTCCCCGCGCGTTGGCCGATTCATTAATGCAGCAAGCTCATGGCTGACTA
ATTTTTTTTATTTATGCAGAGGCCGAGGCCGCCTCGGCCTCTGAGCTATTCCAGAAGTAGTGAGGAGGCT
TTTTTGGAGGCCTAGGCTTTTGCAAAAAGCTCCCCGTGGCACGACAGGTTTCCCGACTGGAAAGCGGGCA
GTGAGCGCAACGCAATTAATGTGAGTTAGCTCACTCATTAGGCACCCCAGGCTTTACACTTTATGCTTCC
GGCTCGTATGTTGTGTGGAATTGTGAGCGGATAACAATTTCACACAGGAAACAGCTATGACATGATTACG
AATTTCACAAATAAAGCATTTTTTTCACTGCATTCTAGTTGTGGTTTGTCCAAACTCATCAATGTATCTT
ATCATGTCTGGATCAACTGGATAACTCAAGCTAACCAAAATCATCCCAAACTTCCCACCCCATACCCTAT
TACCACTGCCAATTACCTGTGGTTTCATTTACTCTAAACCTGTGATTCCTCTGAATTATTTTCATTTTAA
AGAAATTGTATTTGTTAAATATGTACTACAAACTTAGTAGT
