>Addgene plasmid #116670 | pHAGE-RET-V121I | depositor partial sequence | sequence record 219545 | insert
ATGGCGAAGGCGACGTCCGGTGCCGCGGGGCTGCGTCTGCTGTTGCTGCTGCTGCTGCCGCTGCTAGGCA
AAGTGGCATTGGGCCTCTACTTCTCGAGGGATGCTTACTGGGAGAAGCTGTATGTGGACCAGGCGGCCGG
CACGCCCTTGCTGTACGTCCATGCCCTGCGGGACGCCCCTGAGGAGGTGCCCAGCTTCCGCCTGGGCCAG
CATCTCTACGGCACGTACCGCACACGGCTGCATGAGAACAACTGGATCTGCATCCAGGAGGACACCGGCC
TCCTCTACCTTAACCGGAGCCTGGACCATAGCTCCTGGGAGAAGCTCAGTGTCCGCAACCGCGGCTTTCC
CCTGCTCACCATCTACCTCAAGGTCTTCCTGTCACCCACATCCCTTCGTGAGGGCGAGTGCCAGTGGCCA
GGCTGTGCCCGCGTATACTTCTCCTTCTTCAACACCTCCTTTCCAGCCTGCAGCTCCCTCAAGCCCCGGG
AGCTCTGCTTCCCAGAGACAAGGCCCTCCTTCCGCATTCGGGAGAACCGACCCCCAGGCACCTTCCACCA
GTTCCGCCTGCTGCCTGTGCAGTTCTTGTGCCCCAACATCAGCGTGGCCTACAGGCTCCTGGAGGGTGAG
GGTCTGCCCTTCCGCTGCGCCCCGGACAGCCTGGAGGTGAGCACGCGCTGGGCCCTGGACCGCGAGCAGC
GGGAGAAGTACGAGCTGGTGGCCGTGTGCACCGTGCACGCCGGCGCGCGCGAGGAGGTGGTGATGGTGCC
CTTCCCGGTGACCGTGTACGACGAGGACGACTCGGCGCCCACCTTCCCCGCGGGCGTCGACACCGCCAGC
GCCGTGGTGGAGTTCAAGCGGAAGGAGGACACCGTGGTGGCCACGCTGCGTGTCTTCGATGCAGACGTGG
TACCTGCATCAGGGGAGCTGGTGAGGCGGTACACAAGCACGCTGCTCCCCGGGGACACCTGGGCCCAGCA
GACCTTCCGGGTGGAACACTGGCCCAACGAGACCTCGGTCCAGGCCAACGGCAGCTTCGTGCGGGCGACC
GTACATGACTATAGGCTGGTTCTCAACCGGAACCTCTCCATCTCGGAGAACCGCACCATGCAGCTGGCGG
TGCTGGTCAATGACTCAGACTTCCAGGGCCCAGGAGCGGGCGTCCTCTTGCTCCACTTCAACGTGTCGGT
GCTGCCGGTCAGCCTGCACCTGCCCAGTACCTACTCCCTCTCCGTGAGCAGGAGGGCTCGCCGATTTGCC
CAGATCGGGAAAGTCTGTGTGGAAAACTGCCAGGCATTCAGTGGCATCAACGTCCAGTACAAGCTGCATT
CCTCTGGTGCCAACTGCAGCACGCTAGGGGTGGTCACCTCAGCCGAGGACACCTCGGGGATCCTGTTTGT
GAATGACACCAAGGCCCTGCGGCGGCCCAAGTGTGCCGAACTTCACTACATGGTGGTGGCCACCGACCAG
CAGACCTCTAGGCAGGCCCAGGCCCAGCTGCTTGTAACAGTGGAGGGGTCATATGTGGCCGAGGAGGCGG
GCTGCCCCCTGTCCTGTGCAGTCAGCAAGAGACGGCTGGAGTGTGAGGAGTGTGGCGGCCTGGGCTCCCC
AACAGGCAGGTGTGAGTGGAGGCAAGGAGATGGCAAAGGGATCACCAGGAACTTCTCCACCTGCTCTCCC
AGCACCAAGACCTGCCCCGACGGCCACTGCGATGTTGTGGAGACCCAAGACATCAACATTTGCCCTCAGG
ACTGCCTCCGGGGCAGCATTGTTGGGGGACACGAGCCTGGGGAGCCCCGGGGGATTAAAGCTGGCTATGG
CACCTGCAACTGCTTCCCTGAGGAGGAGAAGTGCTTCTGCGAGCCCGAAGACATCCAGGATCCACTGTGC
GACGAGCTGTGCCGCACGGTGATCGCAGCCGCTGTCCTCTTCTCCTTCATCGTCTCGGTGCTGCTGTCTG
CCTTCTGCATCCACTGCTACCACAAGTTTGCCCACAAGCCACCCATCTCCTCAGCTGAGATGACCTTCCG
GAGGCCCGCCCAGGCCTTCCCGGTCAGCTACTCCTCTTCCAGTGCCCGCCGGCCCTCGCTGGACTCCATG
GAGAACCAGGTCTCCGTGGATGCCTTCAAGATCCTGGAGGATCCAAAGTGGGAATTCCCTCGGAAGAACT
TGGTTCTTGGAAAAACTCTAGGAGAAGGCGAATTTGGAAAAGTGGTCAAGGCAACGGCCTTCCATCTGAA
AGGCAGAGCAGGGTACACCACGGTGGCCGTGAAGATGCTGAAAGAGAACGCCTCCCCGAGTGAGCTTCGA
GACCTGCTGTCAGAGTTCAACGTCCTGAAGCAGGTCAACCACCCACATGTCATCAAATTGTATGGGGCCT
GCAGCCAGGATGGCCCGCTCCTCCTCATCGTGGAGTACGCCAAATACGGCTCCCTGCGGGGCTTCCTCCG
CGAGAGCCGCAAAGTGGGGCCTGGCTACCTGGGCAGTGGAGGCAGCCGCAACTCCAGCTCCCTGGACCAC
CCGGATGAGCGGGCCCTCACCATGGGCGACCTCATCTCATTTGCCTGGCAGATCTCACAGGGGATGCAGT
ATCTGGCCGAGATGAAGCTCGTTCATCGGGACTTGGCAGCCAGAAACATCCTGGTAGCTGAGGGGCGGAA
GATGAAGATTTCGGATTTCGGCTTGTCCCGAGATGTTTATGAAGAGGATTCGTACGTGAAGAGGAGCCAG
GGTCGGATTCCAGTTAAATGGATGGCAATTGAATCCCTTTTTGATCATATCTACACCACGCAAAGTGATG
TATGGTCTTTTGGTGTCCTGCTGTGGGAGATCGTGACCCTAGGGGGAAACCCCTATCCTGGGATTCCTCC
TGAGCGGCTCTTCAACCTTCTGAAGACCGGCCACCGGATGGAGAGGCCAGACAACTGCAGCGAGGAGATG
TACTGCCTGATGCTGCAATGCTGGAAGCAGGAGCCGGACAAAAGGCCGGTGTTTGCGGACATCAGCAAAG
ACCTGGAGAAGATGATGGTTAAGAGGAGAGACTACTTGGACCTTGCGGCGTCCACTCCATCTGACTCCCT
GATTTATGACGACGGCCTCTCAGAGGAGGAGACACCGCTGGTGGACTGTAATAATGCCCCCCTCCCTCGA
GCCCTCCCTTCCACATGGATTGAAAACAAACTCTATGGTAGAATTTCCCATGCATTTACTAGATTCTAG
